Addgene plasmid #36941: pcDNA3/Myc-DNMT3A2
Depositing lab: Arthur Riggs. Depositing organization: Beckman Research Institute of the City of Hope. Publication: Physical and functional interactions between the human DNMT3L protein and members of the de novo methyltransferase family. Chen ZX, Mann JR, Hsieh CL, Riggs AD, Chedin F. J Cell Biochem. 2005 Aug 1;95(5):902-17. 10.1002/jcb.20447 PubMed 15861382.
Backbone
  Vector backbone: pcDNA3
  Backbone manufacturer: Invitrogen
  Backbone size w/o insert (bp): 5400
  Vector type: Mammalian Expression
  Selectable markers: Neomycin (select with G418)
Growth in bacteria
  Bacterial resistance: Ampicillin, 100 μg/mL
  Growth temperature: 37°C
  Growth strain: DH5alpha
  Copy number: High Copy
Gene/Insert
  Gene/Insert name: DNMT3A2
  Species: H. sapiens (human)
  Insert size (bp): 2070
  GenBank ID: AF480163
  Entrez Gene: DNMT3A (a.k.a. DNMT3A2, HESJAS, M.HsaIIIA, TBRS)
  Tag / fusion protein: Myc (N terminal on backbone)
  Cloning method: Restriction Enzyme; 5′ cloning site see comments (not destroyed); 3′ cloning site see comments (not destroyed)
  Sequencing primers: 5′ T7; 3′ Sp6
Terms and licenses: Academic/Nonprofit Terms; Industry Terms: Not Available to Industry
Depositor comments: The multiple cloning region of the pcDNA3 vector has been modified. In the modified vector, referred to as pcDNA3/Myc, the region of the multiple cloning site located between the HindIII and NotI sites was replaced by a DNA segment containing a Kozak consensus sequence, an ATG start site and the Myc epitope sequence followed by EcoRI restriction site (see supplemental document). The construction of pcDNA3/Myc has been described in Chen, Z.X., et al. J Cell Biochem, 95: 902-917. The full-length cDNA for human DNMT3A2 was cloned into EcoRI and BamHI sites of pcDNA3/Myc. Constructed by Zhaoxia Chen.
How to cite: pcDNA3/Myc-DNMT3A2 was a gift from Arthur Riggs (Addgene plasmid # 36941 ; http://n2t.net/addgene:36941 ; RRID:Addgene_36941)
