[The description below was written by a language model from this plasmid's Addgene catalogue record and pLannotate feature annotations shown in this document.]
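Description:
pcDNA3/Myc-DNMT3A2 is a mammalian expression plasmid built on a modified pcDNA3 backbone and carrying the full-length human cDNA for DNMT3A2, the shorter isoform of the de novo DNA methyltransferase DNMT3A. In the modified vector, called pcDNA3/Myc, part of the multiple cloning site was replaced with a segment supplying a Kozak consensus, an ATG start codon and the Myc epitope. The roughly 2.1 kb insert was cloned downstream of this segment between EcoRI and BamHI, so the protein is made with an N-terminal Myc tag. Transcription is driven by the human CMV immediate-early enhancer and promoter and terminated by the bovine growth hormone polyadenylation signal. T7 and SP6 promoters flank the insert and serve as sequencing primer sites. The automated annotation of the 7.5 kb sequence labels only the DNMT3A catalytic domain within the insert and does not mark the Myc tag. It also reports short fragment hits, such as an HIV-1 LTR piece and a ble fragment, which are probably incidental sequence matches rather than functional parts.

In E. coli the plasmid is maintained at high copy through a ColE1/pUC-type origin and selected with ampicillin via the β-lactamase gene. An f1 origin is also present. A separate cassette with the SV40 early promoter, the neomycin phosphotransferase gene and the SV40 poly(A) signal allows G418 selection of stably transfected mammalian cells. The associated publication studied physical and functional interactions between human DNMT3L and the de novo methyltransferases. This suggests the construct is meant for expressing epitope-tagged DNMT3A2 in transfected cells, where the Myc tag supports detection, immunoprecipitation or interaction assays.
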