Features (pLannotate 1.2.2; 21 found; start..end, strand, type, name):
    182..770     -  rep_origin     ori: high-copy-number ColE1/pMB1/pBR322/pUC origin of replication
    941..1801    -  CDS            AmpR: β-lactamase; bla; confers resistance to ampicillin, carbenicillin, and related antibiotics
   1802..1906    -  promoter       AmpR promoter: bla
   1965..2017    -  misc_feature   bom (fragment): basis of mobility region from pBR322
   2172..2551    +  enhancer       CMV enhancer: human cytomegalovirus immediate early enhancer
   2552..2755    +  promoter       CMV promoter: human cytomegalovirus (CMV) immediate early promoter
   2751..2784    +  LTR            5' LTR (truncated) (fragment): truncated 5' long terminal repeat (LTR) from HIV-1
   2800..2818    +  promoter       T7 promoter: promoter for bacteriophage T7 RNA polymerase
   4011..4943    +  CDS            DNMT3A catalytic domain (sequence withheld): catalytic domain of DNA methyltransferase 3A
   4987..5005    -  promoter       SP6 promoter: promoter for bacteriophage SP6 RNA polymerase
   5031..5255    +  polyA_signal   bGH poly(A) signal: bovine growth hormone polyadenylation signal
   5259..5280    +  promoter       SV40 promoter (fragment): SV40 enhancer and early promoter
   5301..5729    +  rep_origin     f1 ori (sequence partly withheld): f1 bacteriophage origin of replication; arrow indicates direction of (+) strand synthesis
   5743..6072    +  promoter       SV40 promoter: SV40 enhancer and early promoter
   6139..6930    +  CDS            neo: KKA2_KLEPN - Also known as kan, nptII. Experimental evidence at protein level: Swiss-Prot protein existence level 1. Resistance to kanamycin, neomycin, paromomycin, ribostamycin, butirosin and gentamicin B. From Klebsiella pneumoniae.
   6954..7112    +  CDS            ble (fragment): BLE_KLEPN - Experimental evidence at protein level: Swiss-Prot protein existence level 1. Binding protein with a strong affinity to the bleomycin family of antibiotics. Binds to CL990; an antimitotic-antibiotic compound. From Klebsiella pneumoniae.
   7107..7228    +  polyA_signal   SV40 poly(A) signal: SV40 polyadenylation signal
   7301..7317    -  protein_bind   lac operator: The lac repressor binds to the lac operator to inhibit transcription in E. coli. This inhibition can be relieved by adding lactose or isopropyl-β-D-thiogalactopyranoside (IPTG). lac repressor encoded by lacI
   7325..7355    -  promoter       lac promoter: promoter for the E. coli lac operon
   7370..7391    -  protein_bind   CAP binding site: CAP binding activates transcription in the presence of cAMP. E. coli catabolite activator protein
   7404..7496    -  CDS            lacI (fragment): lac repressor; lacI; The lac repressor binds to the lac operator to inhibit transcription in E. coli. This inhibition can be relieved by adding lactose or isopropyl-β-D-thiogalactopyranoside (IPTG).
>Addgene plasmid #36941 | pcDNA3/Myc-DNMT3A2 | addgene full sequence | sequence record 133144 | Addgene NGS result
CTTCCGCTTCCTCGCTCACTGACTCGCTGCGCTCGGTCGTTCGGCTGCGGCGAGCGGTATCAGCTCACTC
AAAGGCGGTAATACGGTTATCCACAGAATCAGGGGATAACGCAGGAAAGAACATGTGAGCAAAAGGCCAG
CAAAAGGCCAGGAACCGTAAAAAGGCCGCGTTGCTGGCGTTTTTCCATAGGCTCCGCCCCCCTGACGAGC
ATCACAAAAATCGACGCTCAAGTCAGAGGTGGCGAAACCCGACAGGACTATAAAGATACCAGGCGTTTCC
CCCTGGAAGCTCCCTCGTGCGCTCTCCTGTTCCGACCCTGCCGCTTACCGGATACCTGTCCGCCTTTCTC
CCTTCGGGAAGCGTGGCGCTTTCTCATAGCTCACGCTGTAGGTATCTCAGTTCGGTGTAGGTCGTTCGCT
CCAAGCTGGGCTGTGTGCACGAACCCCCCGTTCAGCCCGACCGCTGCGCCTTATCCGGTAACTATCGTCT
TGAGTCCAACCCGGTAAGACACGACTTATCGCCACTGGCAGCAGCCACTGGTAACAGGATTAGCAGAGCG
AGGTATGTAGGCGGTGCTACAGAGTTCTTGAAGTGGTGGCCTAACTACGGCTACACTAGAAGAACAGTAT
TTGGTATCTGCGCTCTGCTGAAGCCAGTTACCTTCGGAAAAAGAGTTGGTAGCTCTTGATCCGGCAAACA
AACCACCGCTGGTAGCGGTGGTTTTTTTGTTTGCAAGCAGCAGATTACGCGCAGAAAAAAAGGATCTCAA
GAAGATCCTTTGATCTTTTCTACGGGGTCTGACGCTCAGTGGAACGAAAACTCACGTTAAGGGATTTTGG
TCATGAGATTATCAAAAAGGATCTTCACCTAGATCCTTTTAAATTAAAAATGAAGTTTTAAATCAATCTA
AAGTATATATGAGTAAACTTGGTCTGACAGTTACCAATGCTTAATCAGTGAGGCACCTATCTCAGCGATC
TGTCTATTTCGTTCATCCATAGTTGCCTGACTCCCCGTCGTGTAGATAACTACGATACGGGAGGGCTTAC
CATCTGGCCCCAGTGCTGCAATGATACCGCGAGACCCACGCTCACCGGCTCCAGATTTATCAGCAATAAA
CCAGCCAGCCGGAAGGGCCGAGCGCAGAAGTGGTCCTGCAACTTTATCCGCCTCCATCCAGTCTATTAAT
TGTTGCCGGGAAGCTAGAGTAAGTAGTTCGCCAGTTAATAGTTTGCGCAACGTTGTTGCCATTGCTACAG
GCATCGTGGTGTCACGCTCGTCGTTTGGTATGGCTTCATTCAGCTCCGGTTCCCAACGATCAAGGCGAGT
TACATGATCCCCCATGTTGTGCAAAAAAGCGGTTAGCTCCTTCGGTCCTCCGATCGTTGTCAGAAGTAAG
TTGGCCGCAGTGTTATCACTCATGGTTATGGCAGCACTGCATAATTCTCTTACTGTCATGCCATCCGTAA
GATGCTTTTCTGTGACTGGTGAGTACTCAACCAAGTCATTCTGAGAATAGTGTATGCGGCGACCGAGTTG
CTCTTGCCCGGCGTCAATACGGGATAATACCGCGCCACATAGCAGAACTTTAAAAGTGCTCATCATTGGA
AAACGTTCTTCGGGGCGAAAACTCTCAAGGATCTTACCGCTGTTGAGATCCAGTTCGATGTAACCCACTC
GTGCACCCAACTGATCTTCAGCATCTTTTACTTTCACCAGCGTTTCTGGGTGAGCAAAAACAGGAAGGCA
AAATGCCGCAAAAAAGGGAATAAGGGCGACACGGAAATGTTGAATACTCATACTCTTCCTTTTTCAATAT
TATTGAAGCATTTATCAGGGTTATTGTCTCATGAGCGGATACATATTTGAATGTATTTAGAAAAATAAAC
AAATAGGGGTTCCGCGCACATTTCCCCGAAAAGTGCCACCTGACGTCGACGGATCGGGAGATCTCCCGAT
CCCCTATGGTGCACTCTCAGTACAATCTGCTCTGATGCCGCATAGTTAAGCCAGTATCTGCTCCCTGCTT
GTGTGTTGGAGGTCGCTGAGTAGTGCGCGAGCAAAATTTAAGCTACAACAAGGCAAGGCTTGACCGACAA
TTGCATGAAGAATCTGCTTAGGGTTAGGCGTTTTGCGCTGCTTCGCGATGTACGGGCCAGATATACGCGT
TGACATTGATTATTGACTAGTTATTAATAGTAATCAATTACGGGGTCATTAGTTCATAGCCCATATATGG
AGTTCCGCGTTACATAACTTACGGTAAATGGCCCGCCTGGCTGACCGCCCAACGACCCCCGCCCATTGAC
GTCAATAATGACGTATGTTCCCATAGTAACGCCAATAGGGACTTTCCATTGACGTCAATGGGTGGAGTAT
TTACGGTAAACTGCCCACTTGGCAGTACATCAAGTGTATCATATGCCAAGTACGCCCCCTATTGACGTCA
ATGACGGTAAATGGCCCGCCTGGCATTATGCCCAGTACATGACCTTATGGGACTTTCCTACTTGGCAGTA
CATCTACGTATTAGTCATCGCTATTACCATGGTGATGCGGTTTTGGCAGTACATCAATGGGCGTGGATAG
CGGTTTGACTCACGGGGATTTCCAAGTCTCCACCCCATTGACGTCAATGGGAGTTTGTTTTGGCACCAAA
ATCAACGGGACTTTCCAAAATGTCGTAACAACTCCGCCCCATTGACGCAAATGGGCGGTAGGCGTGTACG
GTGGGAGGTCTATATAAGCAGAGCTCTCTGGCTAACTAGAGAACCCACTGCTTACTGGCTTATCGAAATT
AATACGACTCACTATAGGGAGACCCAAGCTTGCCACCATGGAGCAGAAGCTGATCTCAGAGGAGGACCTG
GAATTC
[2067 nt withheld, positions 2877-4943]
TAAGGATCCGCGGCCGCTCGAGCATGCATCTAGAGGGCCCTATTCTATAGTGTCACCTAAATGCTAGAGC
TCGCTGATCAGCCTCGACTGTGCCTTCTAGTTGCCAGCCATCTGTTGTTTGCCCCTCCCCCGTGCCTTCC
TTGACCCTGGAAGGTGCCACTCCCACTGTCCTTTCCTAATAAAATGAGGAAATTGCATCGCATTGTCTGA
GTAGGTGTCATTCTATTCTGGGGGGTGGGGTGGGGCAGGACAGCAAGGGGGAGGATTGGGAAGACAATAG
CAGGCATGCTGGGGATGCGGTGGGCTCTATGGCTTCTGAGGCGGAAAGAACCAGCTGGGGCTCTAGGGGG
TATCCCC
[124 nt withheld, positions 5301-5424]
C
[91 nt withheld, positions 5426-5516]
A
[49 nt withheld, positions 5518-5566]
CCTTTGACGTTGGAGTCCACGTTCTTT
[37 nt withheld, positions 5594-5630]
ACCCTATCTCGGTCTATTCTTTTGATTTATAAGGGATTTTGCCGATTTCGGCCTATTGGTTAAAAAATGA
GCTGATTTAACAAAAATTTAACGCGAATTAATTCTGTGGAATGTGTGTCAGTTAGGGTGTGGAAAGTCCC
CAGGCTCCCCAGCAGGCAGAAGTATGCAAAGCATGCATCTCAATTAGTCAGCAACCAGGTGTGGAAAGTC
CCCAGGCTCCCCAGCAGGCAGAAGTATGCAAAGCATGCATCTCAATTAGTCAGCAACCATAGTCCCGCCC
CTAACTCCGCCCATCCCGCCCCTAACTCCGCCCAGTTCCGCCCATTCTCCGCCCCATGGCTGACTAATTT
TTTTTATTTATGCAGAGGCCGAGGCCGCCTCTGCCTCTGAGCTATTCCAGAAGTAGTGAGGAGGCTTTTT
TGGAGGCCTAGGCTTTTGCAAAAAGCTCCCGGGAGCTTGTATATCCATTTTCGGATCTGATCAAGAGACA
GGATGAGGATCGTTTCGCATGATTGAACAAGATGGATTGCACGCAGGTTCTCCGGCCGCTTGGGTGGAGA
GGCTATTCGGCTATGACTGGGCACAACAGACAATCGGCTGCTCTGATGCCGCCGTGTTCCGGCTGTCAGC
GCAGGGGCGCCCGGTTCTTTTTGTCAAGACCGACCTGTCCGGTGCCCTGAATGAACTGCAGGACGAGGCA
GCGCGGCTATCGTGGCTGGCCACGACGGGCGTTCCTTGCGCAGCTGTGCTCGACGTTGTCACTGAAGCGG
GAAGGGACTGGCTGCTATTGGGCGAAGTGCCGGGGCAGGATCTCCTGTCATCTCACCTTGCTCCTGCCGA
GAAAGTATCCATCATGGCTGATGCAATGCGGCGGCTGCATACGCTTGATCCGGCTACCTGCCCATTCGAC
CACCAAGCGAAACATCGCATCGAGCGAGCACGTACTCGGATGGAAGCCGGTCTTGTCGATCAGGATGATC
TGGACGAAGAGCATCAGGGGCTCGCGCCAGCCGAACTGTTCGCCAGGCTCAAGGCGCGCATGCCCGACGG
CGAGGATCTCGTCGTGACCCATGGCGATGCCTGCTTGCCGAATATCATGGTGGAAAATGGCCGCTTTTCT
GGATTCATCGACTGTGGCCGGCTGGGTGTGGCGGACCGCTATCAGGACATAGCGTTGGCTACCCGTGATA
TTGCTGAAGAGCTTGGCGGCGAATGGGCTGACCGCTTCCTCGTGCTTTACGGTATCGCCGCTCCCGATTC
GCAGCGCATCGCCTTCTATCGCCTTCTTGACGAGTTCTTCTGAGCGGGACTCTGGGGTTCGAAATGACCG
ACCAAGCGACGCCCAACCTGCCATCACGAGATTTCGATTCCACCGCCGCCTTCTATGAAAGGTTGGGCTT
CGGAATCGTTTTCCGGGACGCCGGCTGGATGATCCTCCAGCGCGGGGATCTCATGCTGGAGTTCTTCGCC
CACCCCAACTTGTTTATTGCAGCTTATAATGGTTACAAATAAAGCAATAGCATCACAAATTTCACAAATA
AAGCATTTTTTTCACTGCATTCTAGTTGTGGTTTGTCCAAACTCATCAATGTATCTTATCATGTCTGTAT
ACCGTCGACCTCTAGCTAGAGCTTGGCGTAATCATGGTCATAGCTGTTTCCTGTGTGAAATTGTTATCCG
CTCACAATTCCACACAACATACGAGCCGGAAGCATAAAGTGTAAAGCCTGGGGTGCCTAATGAGTGAGCT
AACTCACATTAATTGCGTTGCGCTCACTGCCCGCTTTCCAGTCGGGAAACCTGTCGTGCCAGCTGCATTA
ATGAATCGGCCAACGCGCGGGGAGAGGCGGTTTGCGTATTGGGCGCT
