>Addgene plasmid #36941 | pcDNA3/Myc-DNMT3A2 | addgene partial sequence | sequence record 47834 | CMV-F 5'-CGCAAATGGGCGGTAGGCGTG-3'
ATAGGGAGACCCAAGCTTGCCACCATGGAGCAGAAGCTGATCTCAGAGGAGGACCTGGAATTC
[698 nt withheld, positions 64-761]
